Addgene plasmid #16385: PKC beta II DN
Depositing lab: Bernard Weinstein. Publication: Roles of specific isoforms of protein kinase C in the transcriptional control of cyclin D1 and related genes. Soh JW, Weinstein IB. J Biol Chem. 2003 Sep 5. 278(36):34709-16. 10.1074/jbc.M302016200 PubMed 12794082.
Backbone
  Vector backbone: pHACE
  Backbone size w/o insert (bp): 5400
  Vector type: Mammalian Expression
  Selectable markers: Neomycin (select with G418)
Growth in bacteria
  Bacterial resistance: Ampicillin, 100 μg/mL
  Growth temperature: 37°C
  Growth strain: DH5alpha
  Copy number: High Copy
Gene/Insert
  Gene/Insert name: PKC beta II (alt name: PKC beta 2)
  Species: M. musculus (mouse)
  Insert size (bp): 2019
  Mutation: Dominant negative (kinase inactive): K371R
  Entrez Gene: Prkcb (a.k.a. PKC-B, PKC-Beta, Pkcb, Prkcb1, Prkcb2)
  Tag / fusion protein: HA (C terminal on backbone)
  Cloning method: Restriction Enzyme; 5′ cloning site EcoRI (not destroyed); 3′ cloning site EcoRI (not destroyed)
  Sequencing primers: 5′ CMV-F
Terms and licenses: Academic/Nonprofit Terms; Industry Terms: Not Available to Industry
How to cite: PKC beta II DN was a gift from Bernard Weinstein (Addgene plasmid # 16385 ; http://n2t.net/addgene:16385 ; RRID:Addgene_16385)
