[The description below was written by a language model from this plasmid's Addgene catalogue record and pLannotate feature annotations shown in this document.]
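Description:
PKC beta II DN is a mammalian expression plasmid built on the pHACE backbone (about 5.4 kb without insert; the sequenced record is 7,425 nt) that encodes a kinase-inactive, dominant-negative form of mouse protein kinase C beta II (Prkcb). The roughly 2 kb cDNA carries a K371R substitution, which the record describes as abolishing kinase activity. It was inserted between two EcoRI sites that remain intact. The backbone supplies a C-terminal HA epitope for detecting the expressed protein, although the automated annotation does not mark the tag as a separate feature.

Transcription of the insert is driven by the human CMV immediate-early enhancer and promoter and terminated by the bovine growth hormone polyadenylation signal. T7 and SP6 phage promoters flank the cloning region. A short annotated fragment resembling an HIV-1 LTR sits just after the CMV promoter and appears to be an incidental sequence match, since nothing else in the record indicates a lentiviral vector. A second cassette, made up of the SV40 early promoter, the neomycin phosphotransferase gene and the SV40 poly(A) signal, allows G418 selection of stably transfected mammalian cells. In E. coli the plasmid replicates from a high-copy ColE1/pUC-type origin and is selected with ampicillin through the bla gene. An f1 origin is also present, along with leftover lac promoter/operator, lacI and ble fragments that have no evident functional role.

The associated publication examined how individual PKC isoforms contribute to transcriptional control of cyclin D1 and related genes. This fits use of the construct to interfere with endogenous PKC beta II signalling in transfected cells.
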