Features (pLannotate 1.2.2; 21 found; start..end, strand, type, name):
    182..770     -  rep_origin     ori: high-copy-number ColE1/pMB1/pBR322/pUC origin of replication
    941..1801    -  CDS            AmpR: β-lactamase; bla; confers resistance to ampicillin, carbenicillin, and related antibiotics
   1802..1906    -  promoter       AmpR promoter: bla
   1965..2017    -  misc_feature   bom (fragment): basis of mobility region from pBR322
   2172..2551    +  enhancer       CMV enhancer: human cytomegalovirus immediate early enhancer
   2552..2755    +  promoter       CMV promoter: human cytomegalovirus (CMV) immediate early promoter
   2751..2784    +  LTR            5' LTR (truncated) (fragment): truncated 5' long terminal repeat (LTR) from HIV-1
   2800..2818    +  promoter       T7 promoter: promoter for bacteriophage T7 RNA polymerase
   2875..4869    +  CDS            Prkcb (sequence partly withheld): KPCB_MOUSE - Also known as Pkcb, Prkcb1. Experimental evidence at protein level: Swiss-Prot protein existence level 1. Calcium-activated, phospholipid- and diacylglycerol (DAG)- dependent serine/threonine-protein kinase involved in various cellular processes such as regulation of the B-cell receptor (BCR) signalosome, oxidative stress-induced apoptosis, androgen receptor-dependent transcription regulation, insulin signaling and endothelial cells proliferation. Plays a key role in B-cell activation by regulating BCR- induced NF-kappa-B activation. Mediates the activation of the canonical NF-kap
   4987..5005    -  promoter       SP6 promoter: promoter for bacteriophage SP6 RNA polymerase
   5031..5255    +  polyA_signal   bGH poly(A) signal: bovine growth hormone polyadenylation signal
   5259..5280    +  promoter       SV40 promoter (fragment): SV40 enhancer and early promoter
   5301..5729    +  rep_origin     f1 ori (sequence partly withheld): f1 bacteriophage origin of replication; arrow indicates direction of (+) strand synthesis
   5782..5992    +  promoter       SV40 promoter: SV40 early promoter
   6067..6858    +  CDS            neo: KKA2_KLEPN - Also known as kan, nptII. Experimental evidence at protein level: Swiss-Prot protein existence level 1. Resistance to kanamycin, neomycin, paromomycin, ribostamycin, butirosin and gentamicin B. From Klebsiella pneumoniae.
   6882..7040    +  CDS            ble (fragment): BLE_KLEPN - Experimental evidence at protein level: Swiss-Prot protein existence level 1. Binding protein with a strong affinity to the bleomycin family of antibiotics. Binds to CL990; an antimitotic-antibiotic compound. From Klebsiella pneumoniae.
   7035..7156    +  polyA_signal   SV40 poly(A) signal: SV40 polyadenylation signal
   7229..7245    -  protein_bind   lac operator: The lac repressor binds to the lac operator to inhibit transcription in E. coli. This inhibition can be relieved by adding lactose or isopropyl-β-D-thiogalactopyranoside (IPTG). lac repressor encoded by lacI
   7253..7283    -  promoter       lac promoter: promoter for the E. coli lac operon
   7298..7319    -  protein_bind   CAP binding site: CAP binding activates transcription in the presence of cAMP. E. coli catabolite activator protein
   7332..7424    -  CDS            lacI (fragment): lac repressor; lacI; The lac repressor binds to the lac operator to inhibit transcription in E. coli. This inhibition can be relieved by adding lactose or isopropyl-β-D-thiogalactopyranoside (IPTG).
>Addgene plasmid #16385 | PKC beta II DN | addgene full sequence | sequence record 134985 | Addgene NGS sequence
CTTCCGCTTCCTCGCTCACTGACTCGCTGCGCTCGGTCGTTCGGCTGCGGCGAGCGGTATCAGCTCACTC
AAAGGCGGTAATACGGTTATCCACAGAATCAGGGGATAACGCAGGAAAGAACATGTGAGCAAAAGGCCAG
CAAAAGGCCAGGAACCGTAAAAAGGCCGCGTTGCTGGCGTTTTTCCATAGGCTCCGCCCCCCTGACGAGC
ATCACAAAAATCGACGCTCAAGTCAGAGGTGGCGAAACCCGACAGGACTATAAAGATACCAGGCGTTTCC
CCCTGGAAGCTCCCTCGTGCGCTCTCCTGTTCCGACCCTGCCGCTTACCGGATACCTGTCCGCCTTTCTC
CCTTCGGGAAGCGTGGCGCTTTCTCATAGCTCACGCTGTAGGTATCTCAGTTCGGTGTAGGTCGTTCGCT
CCAAGCTGGGCTGTGTGCACGAACCCCCCGTTCAGCCCGACCGCTGCGCCTTATCCGGTAACTATCGTCT
TGAGTCCAACCCGGTAAGACACGACTTATCGCCACTGGCAGCAGCCACTGGTAACAGGATTAGCAGAGCG
AGGTATGTAGGCGGTGCTACAGAGTTCTTGAAGTGGTGGCCTAACTACGGCTACACTAGAAGAACAGTAT
TTGGTATCTGCGCTCTGCTGAAGCCAGTTACCTTCGGAAAAAGAGTTGGTAGCTCTTGATCCGGCAAACA
AACCACCGCTGGTAGCGGTGGTTTTTTTGTTTGCAAGCAGCAGATTACGCGCAGAAAAAAAGGATCTCAA
GAAGATCCTTTGATCTTTTCTACGGGGTCTGACGCTCAGTGGAACGAAAACTCACGTTAAGGGATTTTGG
TCATGAGATTATCAAAAAGGATCTTCACCTAGATCCTTTTAAATTAAAAATGAAGTTTTAAATCAATCTA
AAGTATATATGAGTAAACTTGGTCTGACAGTTACCAATGCTTAATCAGTGAGGCACCTATCTCAGCGATC
TGTCTATTTCGTTCATCCATAGTTGCCTGACTCCCCGTCGTGTAGATAACTACGATACGGGAGGGCTTAC
CATCTGGCCCCAGTGCTGCAATGATACCGCGAGACCCACGCTCACCGGCTCCAGATTTATCAGCAATAAA
CCAGCCAGCCGGAAGGGCCGAGCGCAGAAGTGGTCCTGCAACTTTATCCGCCTCCATCCAGTCTATTAAT
TGTTGCCGGGAAGCTAGAGTAAGTAGTTCGCCAGTTAATAGTTTGCGCAACGTTGTTGCCATTGCTACAG
GCATCGTGGTGTCACGCTCGTCGTTTGGTATGGCTTCATTCAGCTCCGGTTCCCAACGATCAAGGCGAGT
TACATGATCCCCCATGTTGTGCAAAAAAGCGGTTAGCTCCTTCGGTCCTCCGATCGTTGTCAGAAGTAAG
TTGGCCGCAGTGTTATCACTCATGGTTATGGCAGCACTGCATAATTCTCTTACTGTCATGCCATCCGTAA
GATGCTTTTCTGTGACTGGTGAGTACTCAACCAAGTCATTCTGAGAATAGTGTATGCGGCGACCGAGTTG
CTCTTGCCCGGCGTCAATACGGGATAATACCGCGCCACATAGCAGAACTTTAAAAGTGCTCATCATTGGA
AAACGTTCTTCGGGGCGAAAACTCTCAAGGATCTTACCGCTGTTGAGATCCAGTTCGATGTAACCCACTC
GTGCACCCAACTGATCTTCAGCATCTTTTACTTTCACCAGCGTTTCTGGGTGAGCAAAAACAGGAAGGCA
AAATGCCGCAAAAAAGGGAATAAGGGCGACACGGAAATGTTGAATACTCATACTCTTCCTTTTTCAATAT
TATTGAAGCATTTATCAGGGTTATTGTCTCATGAGCGGATACATATTTGAATGTATTTAGAAAAATAAAC
AAATAGGGGTTCCGCGCACATTTCCCCGAAAAGTGCCACCTGACGTCGACGGATCGGGAGATCTCCCGAT
CCCCTATGGTGCACTCTCAGTACAATCTGCTCTGATGCCGCATAGTTAAGCCAGTATCTGCTCCCTGCTT
GTGTGTTGGAGGTCGCTGAGTAGTGCGCGAGCAAAATTTAAGCTACAACAAGGCAAGGCTTGACCGACAA
TTGCATGAAGAATCTGCTTAGGGTTAGGCGTTTTGCGCTGCTTCGCGATGTACGGGCCAGATATACGCGT
TGACATTGATTATTGACTAGTTATTAATAGTAATCAATTACGGGGTCATTAGTTCATAGCCCATATATGG
AGTTCCGCGTTACATAACTTACGGTAAATGGCCCGCCTGGCTGACCGCCCAACGACCCCCGCCCATTGAC
GTCAATAATGACGTATGTTCCCATAGTAACGCCAATAGGGACTTTCCATTGACGTCAATGGGTGGAGTAT
TTACGGTAAACTGCCCACTTGGCAGTACATCAAGTGTATCATATGCCAAGTACGCCCCCTATTGACGTCA
ATGACGGTAAATGGCCCGCCTGGCATTATGCCCAGTACATGACCTTATGGGACTTTCCTACTTGGCAGTA
CATCTACGTATTAGTCATCGCTATTACCATGGTGATGCGGTTTTGGCAGTACATCAATGGGCGTGGATAG
CGGTTTGACTCACGGGGATTTCCAAGTCTCCACCCCATTGACGTCAATGGGAGTTTGTTTTGGCACCAAA
ATCAACGGGACTTTCCAAAATGTCGTAACAACTCCGCCCCATTGACGCAAATGGGCGGTAGGCGTGTACG
GTGGGAGGTCTATATAAGCAGAGCTCTCTGGCTAACTAGAGAACCCACTGCTTACTGGCTTATCGAAATT
AATACGACTCACTATAGGGAGACCCAAGCTTGGTACCGAGCTCGGATCGAATTCTCGAGGCCACCATGGG
ATCCGCTGACCCGGCTGCGGGGCCGCCGCCGAGCGAGGGCGAGGAGAGCACA
[123 nt withheld, positions 2923-3045]
GGCTTCGGGAAGCAGGGATTCCAGTGTCAAGTCTGCTGCTTTGTTGTACACAAGCGCTGCCATGAGTTCG
TCACGTTCTCCTGCCCCGGTGCGGACAAGGGCCCGGCCTCTGATGACCCCCGGAGCAAACACAAGTTTAA
GATCCACACGTACTCCAGTCCTACCTTCTGTGACCACTGTGGATCGCTGCTGTATGGACTTATTCACCAG
GGGATGAAATGCGACACCTGTATGATGAACGTGCACAAGCGCTGCGTGATGAACGTCCCCAGCCTCTGCG
GCACTGACCACACGGAACGCCGCGGCCGCATCTATATCCAGGCCCACATCGACAGAGAGGTTCTCATTGT
TGTTGTAAGAGATGCTAAAAATCTGGTACCTATGGACCCCAATGGCTTGTCAGATCCCTACGTTAAACTG
AAACTGATCCCTGATCCCAAAAGTGAGAGCAAACAGAAGACCAAGACCATCAAGTGTTCCCTCAATCCAG
AGTGGAATGAAACCTTCAGATTTCAGCTGAAGGAATCAGACAAAGACAGAAGACTGTCTGTAGAGATCTG
GGATTGGGACCTGACCAGCAGGAATGACTTCATGGGATCTCTGTCATTTGGGATTTCAGAACTACAGAAA
GCCGGTGTGGATGGCTGGTTCAAGTTACTAAGCCAGGAAGAGGGTGAATACTTCAATGTGCCCGTGCCGC
CCGAAGGAAGCGAGGGCAATGAAGAGCTGCGGCAGAAGTTTGAGAGAGCCAAGATTGGCCAAGGTACCAA
GGCTCCAGAAGAAAAGACAGCTAACACTATCTCCAAATTTGACAACAATGGCAACAGGGACCGGATGAAA
CTGACCGATTTTAACTTCCTGATGGTGCTGGGGAAAGGCAGCTTTGGCAAGGTCATGCTCTCAGAGCGGA
AGGGTACAGATGAACTCTATGCCGTGAGAATCCTGAAGAAGGACGTGGTGATCCAAGATGACGATGTGGA
GTGCACCATGGTGGAGAAGCGGGTGCTGGCCCTGCCTGGGAAGCCCCCGTTCCTGACTCAGCTCCATTCC
TGCTTCCAGACCATGGACCGCCTGTACTTTGTGATGGAGTATGTGAACGGGGGTGACCTCATGTACCACA
TCCAACAAGTTGGCCGTTTCAAGGAGCCCCATGCTGTATTTTACGCCGCAGAGATTGCCATCGGTCTGTT
CTTCTTGCAGAGCAAGGGCATTATTTACCGCGACCTGAAACTTGACAACGTGATGCTGGATTCTGAGGGG
CACATCAAAATCGCTGACTTTGGCATGTGTAAGGAGAACATCTGGGATGGGGTGACAACCAAGACATTCT
GTGGCACTCCGGACTACATTGCTCCAGAGATCATTGCTTATCAGCCCTACGGGAAGTCTGTGGACTGGTG
GGCATTTGGAGTCCTGCTGTATGAAATGTTGGCTGGCCAGGCACCGTTTGAAGGAGAGGATGAGGATGAA
CTCTTCCAGTCAATCATGGAACACAATGTGGCGTATCCCAAGTCCATGTCCAAGGAAGCCGTGGCAATCT
GCAAAGGGCTAATGACCAAACACCCAGGCAAGCGCCTGGGTTGTGGGCCTGAAGGGGAACGAGACATTAA
GGAGCATGCGTTTTTCCGGTATATTGACTGGGAGAAACTCGAACGCAAGGAGATTCAGCCACCTTATAAA
CCAAAAGCTTGTGGGCGAAACGCTGAAAACTTCGACCGGTTTTTCACCCGCCATCCACCAGTCCTAACAC
CTCCTGACCAGGAAGTCATCAGGAATATTGACCAATCAGAATTCGAAGGATTTTCCTTTGTTAACTCTGA
ATTTTTAAAACCTGAAGTCAAGAGCGGATCCTATCCTTACGACGTGCCTGACTACGCCTAAGAATTCTGC
AGATATCCATCACACTGGCGGCCGCTCGAGCATGCATCTAGAGGGCCCTATTCTATAGTGTCACCTAAAT
GCTAGAGCTCGCTGATCAGCCTCGACTGTGCCTTCTAGTTGCCAGCCATCTGTTGTTTGCCCCTCCCCCG
TGCCTTCCTTGACCCTGGAAGGTGCCACTCCCACTGTCCTTTCCTAATAAAATGAGGAAATTGCATCGCA
TTGTCTGAGTAGGTGTCATTCTATTCTGGGGGGTGGGGTGGGGCAGGACAGCAAGGGGGAGGATTGGGAA
GACAATAGCAGGCATGCTGGGGATGCGGTGGGCTCTATGGCTTCTGAGGCGGAAAGAACCAGCTGGGGCT
CTAGGGGGTATCCCC
[124 nt withheld, positions 5301-5424]
C
[91 nt withheld, positions 5426-5516]
A
[49 nt withheld, positions 5518-5566]
CCTTTGACGTTGGAGTCCACGTTCTTT
[37 nt withheld, positions 5594-5630]
ACCCTATCTCGGTCTATTCTTTTGATTTATAAGGGATTTTGCCGATTTCGGCCTATTGGTTAAAAAATGA
GCTGATTTAACAAAAATTTAACGCGAATTAATTCTGTGGAATGTGTGTCAGTTAGGGTGTGGAAAGTCCC
CAGGCTCCCCAGCAGGCAGAAGTATGCAAAGCATGCATCTCAATTAGTCAGCAACCATAGTCCCGCCCCT
AACTCCGCCCATCCCGCCCCTAACTCCGCCCAGTTCCGCCCATTCTCCGCCCCATGGCTGACTAATTTTT
TTTATTTATGCAGAGGCCGAGGCCGCCTCTGCCTCTGAGCTATTCCAGAAGTAGTGAGGAGGCTTTTTTG
GAGGCCTAGGCTTTTGCAAAAAGCTCCCGGGAGCTTGTATATCCATTTTCGGATCTGATCAAGAGACAGG
ATGAGGATCGTTTCGCATGATTGAACAAGATGGATTGCACGCAGGTTCTCCGGCCGCTTGGGTGGAGAGG
CTATTCGGCTATGACTGGGCACAACAGACAATCGGCTGCTCTGATGCCGCCGTGTTCCGGCTGTCAGCGC
AGGGGCGCCCGGTTCTTTTTGTCAAGACCGACCTGTCCGGTGCCCTGAATGAACTGCAGGACGAGGCAGC
GCGGCTATCGTGGCTGGCCACGACGGGCGTTCCTTGCGCAGCTGTGCTCGACGTTGTCACTGAAGCGGGA
AGGGACTGGCTGCTATTGGGCGAAGTGCCGGGGCAGGATCTCCTGTCATCTCACCTTGCTCCTGCCGAGA
AAGTATCCATCATGGCTGATGCAATGCGGCGGCTGCATACGCTTGATCCGGCTACCTGCCCATTCGACCA
CCAAGCGAAACATCGCATCGAGCGAGCACGTACTCGGATGGAAGCCGGTCTTGTCGATCAGGATGATCTG
GACGAAGAGCATCAGGGGCTCGCGCCAGCCGAACTGTTCGCCAGGCTCAAGGCGCGCATGCCCGACGGCG
AGGATCTCGTCGTGACCCATGGCGATGCCTGCTTGCCGAATATCATGGTGGAAAATGGCCGCTTTTCTGG
ATTCATCGACTGTGGCCGGCTGGGTGTGGCGGACCGCTATCAGGACATAGCGTTGGCTACCCGTGATATT
GCTGAAGAGCTTGGCGGCGAATGGGCTGACCGCTTCCTCGTGCTTTACGGTATCGCCGCTCCCGATTCGC
AGCGCATCGCCTTCTATCGCCTTCTTGACGAGTTCTTCTGAGCGGGACTCTGGGGTTCGAAATGACCGAC
CAAGCGACGCCCAACCTGCCATCACGAGATTTCGATTCCACCGCCGCCTTCTATGAAAGGTTGGGCTTCG
GAATCGTTTTCCGGGACGCCGGCTGGATGATCCTCCAGCGCGGGGATCTCATGCTGGAGTTCTTCGCCCA
CCCCAACTTGTTTATTGCAGCTTATAATGGTTACAAATAAAGCAATAGCATCACAAATTTCACAAATAAA
GCATTTTTTTCACTGCATTCTAGTTGTGGTTTGTCCAAACTCATCAATGTATCTTATCATGTCTGTATAC
CGTCGACCTCTAGCTAGAGCTTGGCGTAATCATGGTCATAGCTGTTTCCTGTGTGAAATTGTTATCCGCT
CACAATTCCACACAACATACGAGCCGGAAGCATAAAGTGTAAAGCCTGGGGTGCCTAATGAGTGAGCTAA
CTCACATTAATTGCGTTGCGCTCACTGCCCGCTTTCCAGTCGGGAAACCTGTCGTGCCAGCTGCATTAAT
GAATCGGCCAACGCGCGGGGAGAGGCGGTTTGCGTATTGGGCGCT
