>Addgene plasmid #16385 | PKC beta II DN | addgene partial sequence | sequence record 22755 | 16385 with SP6
GCTCGAGCGGCCGCCAGTGTGATGGATATCTGCAGAATTCTTAGGCGTAGTCAGGCACGTCGTAAGGATA
GGATCCGCTCTTGACTTCAGGTTTTAAAAATTCAGAGTTAACAAAGGAAAATCCTTCGAATTCTGATTGG
TCAATATTCCTGATGACTTCCTGGTCAGGAGGTGTTAGGACTGGTGGATGGCGGGTGAAAAACCGGTCGA
AGTTTTCAGCGTTTCGCCCACAAGCTTTTGGTTTATAAGGTGGCTGAATCTCCTTGCGTTCGAGTTTCTC
CCAGTCAATATACCGGAAAAACGCATGCTCCTTAATGTCTCGTTCCCCTTCAGGCCCACAACCCAGGCGC
TTGCCTGGGTGTTTGGTCATTAGCCCTTTGCAGATTGCCACGGCTTCCTTGGACATGGACTTGGGATACG
CCACATTGTGTTCCATGATTGACTGGAAGAGTTCATCCTCATCCTCTCCTTCAAACGGTGCCTGGCCAGC
CAACATTTCATACAGCAGGACTCCAAATGCCCACCAGTCCACAGACTTCCCGTAGGGCTGATAAGCAATG
ATCTCTGGAGCAATGTAGTCCGGAGTGCCACAGAATGTCTTGGTTGTCACCCCATCCCAGATGTTCTCCT
TACACATGCCAAAGTCAGCGA
