>Addgene plasmid #16385 | PKC beta II DN | addgene partial sequence | sequence record 22756 | 16385 with mPKCbetaII-F 5'- gtggatggctggttcaagtt
GTGCCCGTGCCGCCCGAAGGAAGCGAGGGCAATGAAGAGCTGCGGCAGAAGTTTGAGAGAGCCAAGATTG
GCCAAGGTACCAAGGCTCCAGAAGAAAAGACAGCTAACACTATCTCCAAATTTGACAACAATGGCAACAG
GGACCGGATGAAACTGACCGATTTTAACTTCCTGATGGTGCTGGGGAAAGGCAGCTTTGGCAAGGTCATG
CTCTCAGAGCGGAAGGGTACAGATGAACTCTATGCCGTGAGAATCCTGAAGAAGGACGTGGTGATCCAAG
ATGACGATGTGGAGTGCACCATGGTGGAGAAGCGGGTGCTGGCCCTGCCTGGGAAGCCCCCGTTCCTGAC
TCAGCTCCATTCCTGCTTCCAGACCATGGACCGCCTGTACTTTGTGATGGAGTATGTGAACGGGGGTGAC
CTCATGTACCACATCCAACAAGTTGGCCGTTTCAAGGAGCCCCATGCTGTATTTTACGCCGCAGAGATTG
CCATCGGTCTGTTCTTCTTGCAGAGCAAGGGCATTATTTACCGCGACCTGAAACTTGACAACGTGATGCT
GGATTCTGAGGGGCACATCAAAATCGCTGACTTTGGCATGTGTAAGGAGAACATCTGGGATGGGGTGACA
AC
